Addgene plasmid #114108: pAAV-hSyn-sbGLuc-CheRiff-EGFP
Purpose: fusion protein of Gaussia luciferase variant slow burn, synthetic channelrhodopsin CheRiff, and enhanced green fluorescent protein for bioluminescent optogenetics
Depositing lab: Ute Hochgeschwender. Depositing organization: Central Michigan University. Publication: Improved Locomotor Recovery in a Rat Model of Spinal Cord Injury by BioLuminescent-OptoGenetic (BL-OG) Stimulation with an Enhanced Luminopsin. Ikefuama EC, Kendziorski GE, Anderson K, Shafau L, Prakash M, Hochgeschwender U, Petersen ED. Int J Mol Sci. 2022 Oct 27;23(21):12994. doi: 10.3390/ijms232112994. PubMed 36361784.
Backbone
  Vector backbone: pAAV
  Backbone size w/o insert (bp): 4269
  Total vector size (bp): 6611
  Vector type: Mammalian Expression, AAV
Growth in bacteria
  Bacterial resistance: Ampicillin, 100 μg/mL
  Growth temperature: 37°C
  Growth strain: NEB Stable
  Copy number: Low Copy
Gene/Insert 1
  Gene/Insert name: Gaussia luciferase, slow burn; CheRiff synthetic ChR; EGFP (alt name: sbGLuc-CheRiff-EGFP)
  Promoter: hSyn
  Cloning method: Unknown
  Sequencing primers: 5′ n/a
Gene/Insert 2
  Gene/Insert name: CheRiff, synthetic ChR (alt name: CheRiff)
Gene/Insert 3
  Gene/Insert name: Enhanced Green Fluorescent Protein (alt name: EGFP)
Terms and licenses: Academic/Nonprofit Terms; Industry Terms: Not Available to Industry
How to cite: pAAV-hSyn-sbGLuc-CheRiff-EGFP was a gift from Ute Hochgeschwender (Addgene plasmid # 114108 ; http://n2t.net/addgene:114108 ; RRID:Addgene_114108)
