[The description below was written by a language model from this plasmid's Addgene catalogue record and pLannotate feature annotations shown in this document.]
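Description:
pAAV-hSyn-sbGLuc-CheRiff-EGFP is an adeno-associated virus transfer plasmid of about 6.6 kb, built on a pAAV backbone for mammalian expression in neurons. It is maintained in bacteria through a ColE1/pUC-type origin and selected with ampicillin via the β-lactamase gene. An f1 phage origin is also present. The catalogue lists it as low copy and grown in a recombination-deficient strain, which is usual for plasmids with repeat-rich ITRs. The expression cassette is flanked by AAV2 inverted terminal repeats, which direct replication and packaging of the intervening DNA into AAV particles. The downstream ITR is annotated in full, whereas only short fragments of the upstream ITR were detected. This may reflect difficulty sequencing or annotating the hairpin, but the record does not resolve it.

Between the ITRs, the human synapsin I promoter drives neuron-specific expression of a single fusion protein, a "luminopsin." It consists of the slow-burn variant of Gaussia luciferase (annotated as human codon-optimized GLuc), followed by CheRiff, a blue-light-gated channelrhodopsin derived from Scherffelia dubia. Next comes a short fragment of the Kir2.1 (KCNJ2) potassium channel, probably a membrane trafficking signal of the kind commonly added to opsins, and then EGFP for visualising expressing cells. A WPRE enhances transcript stability and expression, and a bovine growth hormone polyadenylation signal terminates the message.

The design supports bioluminescent optogenetics. Supplying the luciferase substrate makes the tethered luciferase emit light that opens the adjacent CheRiff channel and excites the neuron without an implanted light source, while external blue light can still activate the opsin. The associated publication applied this stimulation approach in a rat model of spinal cord injury.
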