Features (pLannotate 1.2.2; 18 found; start..end, strand, type, name):
     12..39      +  repeat_region  AAV2 ITR (fragment): inverted terminal repeat of adeno-associated virus serotype 2 inverted
     68..95      +  repeat_region  AAV2 ITR (fragment): inverted terminal repeat of adeno-associated virus serotype 2 inverted
    181..628     +  promoter       hSyn promoter: human synapsin I promoter; confers neuron-specific expression (Kügler et al., 2003)
    658..1212    +  CDS            hGLuc: secreted Gaussia luciferase human codon-optimized
   1258..2205    +  CDS            CheRiff: blue light-activated optogenetic actuator derived from Scherffelia dubia channelrhodopsin (Hochbaum et al., 2014)
   2215..2274    +  CDS            KCNJ2 (fragment): KCNJ2_HUMAN - Also known as IRK1. Experimental evidence at protein level: Swiss-Prot protein existence level 1. Probably participates in establishing action potential waveform and excitability of neuronal and muscle tissues. Inward rectifier potassium channels are characterized by a greater tendency to allow potassium to flow into the cell rather than out of it. Their voltage dependence is regulated by the concentration of extracellular potassium; as external potassium is raised, the voltage range of the channel opening shifts to more positive voltages. The inward rectification is mainly due t
   2273..2991    +  CDS            EGFP (fragment): the original enhanced GFP (Yang et al., 1996) mammalian codon-optimized
   2992..3016    +  misc_feature   MCS (fragment): pBluescript multiple cloning site
   3016..3604    +  misc_feature   WPRE: woodchuck hepatitis virus posttranscriptional regulatory element
   3652..3859    +  polyA_signal   bGH poly(A) signal: bovine growth hormone polyadenylation signal
   3888..4028    +  repeat_region  AAV2 ITR: inverted terminal repeat of adeno-associated virus serotype 2 inverted
   4033..4084    -  misc_feature   bom (fragment): basis of mobility region from pBR322
   4103..4558    +  rep_origin     f1 ori (sequence partly withheld): f1 bacteriophage origin of replication; arrow indicates direction of (+) strand synthesis
   4559..4608    -  misc_feature   bom (fragment): basis of mobility region from pBR322
   4710..4745    -  CDS            rop (fragment): Rop protein, which maintains plasmids at low copy number; rop
   4840..4944    +  promoter       AmpR promoter: bla
   4945..5805    +  CDS            AmpR: β-lactamase; bla; confers resistance to ampicillin, carbenicillin, and related antibiotics
   5976..6564    +  rep_origin     ori: high-copy-number ColE1/pMB1/pBR322/pUC origin of replication
>Addgene plasmid #114108 | pAAV-hSyn-sbGLuc-CheRiff-EGFP | addgene full sequence | sequence record 252563 | Addgene NGS Result
CCTGCAGGCAGCTGCGCGCTCGCTCGCTCACTGAGGCCGCCCGGGCGTCGGGCGACCTTTGGTCGCCCGG
CCTCAGTGAGCGAGCGAGCGCGCAGAGAGGGAGTGGCCAACTCCATCACTAGGGGTTCCTGCGGCCGCAC
GCGTTGTACAGTGTCTAGACTGCAGAGGGCCCTGCGTATGAGTGCAAGTGGGTTTTAGGACCAGGATGAG
GCGGGGTGGGGGTGCCTACCTGACGACCGACCCCGACCCACTGGACAAGCACCCAACCCCCATTCCCCAA
ATTGCGCATCCCCTATCAGAGAGGGGGAGGGGAAACAGGATGCGGCGAGGCGCGTGCGCACTGCCAGCTT
CAGCACCGCGGACAGTGCCTTCGCCCCCGCCTGGCGGCGCGCGCCACCGCCGCCTCAGCACTGAAGGCGC
GCTGACGTCACTCGCCGGTCCCCCGCAAACTCCCCTTCCCGGCCACCTTGGTCGCGTCCGCGCCGCCGCC
GGCCCAGCCGGACCGCACCACGCGAGGCGCGAGATAGGGGGGCACGGGCGCGACCATCTGCGCTGCGGCG
CCGGCGACTCAGCGCTGCCTCAGTCTGCGGTGGGCAGCGGAGGAGTCGTGTCGTGCCTGAGAGCGCAGTC
GAGAAGGATCCGGCGCGCCGGTACCACATGGGAGTCAAAGTTCTGTTTGCCCTGATCTGCATCGCTGTGG
CCGAGGCCAAGCCCACCGAGAACAACGAAGACTTCAACATCGTGGCCGTGGCCAGCAACTTCGCGACCAC
GGATCTCGATGCTGACCGCGGGAAGTTGCCCGGCAAGAAGCTGCCGCTGGAGGTGCTCAAAGAGCTGGAA
GCCAATGCCCGGAAAGCTGGCTGCACCAGGGGCTGTCTGATCTGCCTGTCCCACATCAAGTGCACGCCCA
AGATGAAGAAGTTCATCCCAGGACGCTGCCACACCTACGAAGGCGACAAAGAGTCCGCACAGGGCGGCAT
AGGCGAGGCGATCGTCGACATTCCTGAGATTCCTGGGTTCAAGGACTTGGAGCCCCTGGAGCAGTTCATC
GCACAGGTCGATCTGTGTGTGGACTGCACAACTGGCTGCCTCAAAGGGCTTGCCAACGTGCAGTGTTCTG
ACCTGCTCAAGAAGTGGCTGCCGCAACGCTGTGCGACCTTTGCCAGCAAGATCCAGGGCCAGGTGGACAA
GATCAAGGGGGCCGGTGGTGACGGCGACCCACTAGTCCAGTGTGGTGGAATTGCCGGTTCCGCCACTATG
GGCGGAGCTCCTGCTCCAGACGCTCACAGCGCCCCACCTGGAAACGATTCTGCCGGAGGCAGTGAGTACC
ATGCCCCAGCTGGATATCAAGTGAATCCACCCTACCACCCCGTGCATGGGTATGAGGAACAGTGCAGCTC
CATCTACATCTACTATGGGGCCCTGTGGGAGCAGGAAACAGCTAGGGGCTTCCAGTGGTTTGCCGTGTTC
CTGTCTGCCCTGTTTCTGGCTTTCTACGGCTGGCACGCCTATAAGGCCAGCGTGGGATGGGAGGAAGTGT
ACGTGTGCTCCGTGGAGCTGATCAAAGTGATTCTGGAGATCTATTTCGAGTTCACCAGTCCTGCTATGCT
GTTCCTGTACGGAGGGAACATTACCCCATGGCTGAGATATGCCGAATGGCTGCTGACATGTCCCGTGATC
CTGATTCATCTGTCTAACATCACCGGCCTGAGTGAGGCATACAATAAGCGGACAATGGCTCTGCTGGTGT
CCGACCTGGGAACTATTTGCATGGGAGTGACAGCCGCTCTGGCCACTGGGTGGGTGAAGTGGCTGTTTTA
CTGTATCGGCCTGGTGTATGGAACCCAGACATTCTACAACGCTGGAATCATCTACGTGGAGTCTTACTAT
ATCATGCCTGCCGGCGGCTGTAAGAAACTGGTGCTGGCCATGACTGCCGTGTACTATTCTAGTTGGCTGA
TGTTTCCCGGCCTGTTCATCTTTGGGCCTGAAGGCATGCACACCCTGAGCGTGGCTGGGTCCACTATTGG
CCATACCATCGCCGACCTGCTGTCCAAGAATATTTGGGGACTGCTGGGGCACTTCCTGCGGATCAAAATT
CACGAGCATATCATTATGTACGGCGATATCAGGAGACCAGTGAGCTCCCAGTTTCTGGGACGCAAGGTGG
ACGTGCTGGCCTTCGTGACAGAGGAAGATAAAGTGGCGGCCGCCAAGAGCAGGATCACCAGCGAGGGCGA
GTACATCCCCCTGGACCAGATCGACATCAACGTGGTGAGCAAGGGCGAGGAGCTGTTCACCGGGGTGGTG
CCCATCCTGGTCGAGCTGGACGGCGACGTAAACGGCCACAAGTTCAGCGTGTCCGGCGAGGGCGAGGGCG
ATGCCACCTACGGCAAGCTGACCCTGAAGTTCATTTGCACCACCGGCAAGCTGCCCGTGCCCTGGCCCAC
CCTCGTGACCACCCTGACCTACGGCGTGCAGTGCTTCAGCCGCTACCCCGACCACATGAAGCAGCACGAC
TTCTTCAAGTCCGCCATGCCCGAAGGCTACGTCCAGGAGCGCACCATCTTCTTCAAGGACGACGGCAACT
ACAAGACCCGCGCCGAGGTGAAGTTCGAGGGCGACACCCTGGTGAACCGCATCGAGCTGAAGGGCATCGA
CTTCAAGGAGGACGGCAACATCCTGGGGCACAAGCTGGAGTACAACTACAACAGCCACAACGTCTATATC
ATGGCCGACAAGCAGAAGAACGGCATCAAGGTGAACTTCAAGATCCGCCACAACATCGAGGACGGCAGCG
TGCAGCTCGCCGACCACTACCAGCAGAACACCCCCATCGGCGACGGCCCCGTGCTGCTGCCCGACAACCA
CTACCTGAGCACCCAGTCCGCCCTGAGCAAAGACCCCAACGAGAAGCGCGATCACATGGTCCTGCTGGAG
TTCGTGACCGCCGCCGGGATCACTCTCGGCATGGACGAGCTGTACAAGTAAGAATTCGATATCAAGCTTA
TCGATAATCAACCTCTGGATTACAAAATTTGTGAAAGATTGACTGGTATTCTTAACTATGTTGCTCCTTT
TACGCTATGTGGATACGCTGCTTTAATGCCTTTGTATCATGCTATTGCTTCCCGTATGGCTTTCATTTTC
TCCTCCTTGTATAAATCCTGGTTGCTGTCTCTTTATGAGGAGTTGTGGCCCGTTGTCAGGCAACGTGGCG
TGGTGTGCACTGTGTTTGCTGACGCAACCCCCACTGGTTGGGGCATTGCCACCACCTGTCAGCTCCTTTC
CGGGACTTTCGCTTTCCCCCTCCCTATTGCCACGGCGGAACTCATCGCCGCCTGCCTTGCCCGCTGCTGG
ACAGGGGCTCGGCTGTTGGGCACTGACAATTCCGTGGTGTTGTCGGGGAAATCATCGTCCTTTCCTTGGC
TGCTCGCCTATGTTGCCACCTGGATTCTGCGCGGGACGTCCTTCTGCTACGTCCCTTCGGCCCTCAATCC
AGCGGACCTTCCTTCCCGCGGCCTGCTGCCGGCTCTGCGGCCTCTTCCGCGTCTTCGCCTTCGCCCTCAG
ACGAGTCGGATCTCCCTTTGGGCCGCCTCCCCGCATCGATACCGAGCGCTGCTCGAGCTAGAGCTCGCTG
ATCAGCCTCGACTGTGCCTTCTAGTTGCCAGCCATCTGTTGTTTGCCCCTCCCCCGTGCCTTCCTTGACC
CTGGAAGGTGCCACTCCCACTGTCCTTTCCTAATAAAATGAGGAAATTGCATCGCATTGTCTGAGTAGGT
GTCATTCTATTCTGGGGGGTGGGGTGGGGCAGGACAGCAAGGGGGAGGATTGGGAAGACAATAGCAGGCA
TGCTGGGGAGGTAACCACGTGCGGACCGAGCGGCCGCAGGAACCCCTAGTGATGGAGTTGGCCACTCCCT
CTCTGCGCGCTCGCTCGCTCACTGAGGCCGGGCGACCAAAGGTCGCCCGACGCCCGGGCTTTGCCCGGGC
GGCCTCAGTGAGCGAGCGAGCGCGCAGCTGCCTGCAGGGGCGCCTGATGCGGTATTTTCTCCTTACGCAT
CTGTGCGGTATTTCACACCGCATA
[95 nt withheld, positions 4085-4179]
T
[46 nt withheld, positions 4181-4226]
C
[141 nt withheld, positions 4228-4368]
CCTTTGACGTTGGAGTCCACGTTCTTT
[37 nt withheld, positions 4396-4432]
ACTCTATCTCGGGCTATTCTTTTGATTTATAAGGGATTTTGCCGATTTCGGTCTATTGGTTAAAAAATGA
GCTGATTTAACAAAAATTTAACGCGAATTTTAACAAAATATTAACGTTTACAATTTTATGGTGCACTCTC
AGTACAATCTGCTCTGATGCCGCATAGTTAAGCCAGCCCCGACACCCGCCAACACCCGCTGACGCGCCCT
GACGGGCTTGTCTGCTCCCGGCATCCGCTTACAGACAAGCTGTGACCGTCTCCGGGAGCTGCATGTGTCA
GAGGTTTTCACCGTCATCACCGAAACGCGCGAGACGAAAGGGCCTCGTGATACGCCTATTTTTATAGGTT
AATGTCATGATAATAATGGTTTCTTAGACGTCAGGTGGCACTTTTCGGGGAAATGTGCGCGGAACCCCTA
TTTGTTTATTTTTCTAAATACATTCAAATATGTATCCGCTCATGAGACAATAACCCTGATAAATGCTTCA
ATAATATTGAAAAAGGAAGAGTATGAGTATTCAACATTTCCGTGTCGCCCTTATTCCCTTTTTTGCGGCA
TTTTGCCTTCCTGTTTTTGCTCACCCAGAAACGCTGGTGAAAGTAAAAGATGCTGAAGATCAGTTGGGTG
CACGAGTGGGTTACATCGAACTGGATCTCAACAGCGGTAAGATCCTTGAGAGTTTTCGCCCCGAAGAACG
TTTTCCAATGATGAGCACTTTTAAAGTTCTGCTATGTGGCGCGGTATTATCCCGTATTGACGCCGGGCAA
GAGCAACTCGGTCGCCGCATACACTATTCTCAGAATGACTTGGTTGAGTACTCACCAGTCACAGAAAAGC
ATCTTACGGATGGCATGACAGTAAGAGAATTATGCAGTGCTGCCATAACCATGAGTGATAACACTGCGGC
CAACTTACTTCTGACAACGATCGGAGGACCGAAGGAGCTAACCGCTTTTTTGCACAACATGGGGGATCAT
GTAACTCGCCTTGATCGTTGGGAACCGGAGCTGAATGAAGCCATACCAAACGACGAGCGTGACACCACGA
TGCCTGTAGCAATGGCAACAACGTTGCGCAAACTATTAACTGGCGAACTACTTACTCTAGCTTCCCGGCA
ACAATTAATAGACTGGATGGAGGCGGATAAAGTTGCAGGACCACTTCTGCGCTCGGCCCTTCCGGCTGGC
TGGTTTATTGCTGATAAATCTGGAGCCGGTGAGCGTGGAAGCCGCGGTATCATTGCAGCACTGGGGCCAG
ATGGTAAGCCCTCCCGTATCGTAGTTATCTACACGACGGGGAGTCAGGCAACTATGGATGAACGAAATAG
ACAGATCGCTGAGATAGGTGCCTCACTGATTAAGCATTGGTAACTGTCAGACCAAGTTTACTCATATATA
CTTTAGATTGATTTAAAACTTCATTTTTAATTTAAAAGGATCTAGGTGAAGATCCTTTTTGATAATCTCA
TGACCAAAATCCCTTAACGTGAGTTTTCGTTCCACTGAGCGTCAGACCCCGTAGAAAAGATCAAAGGATC
TTCTTGAGATCCTTTTTTTCTGCGCGTAATCTGCTGCTTGCAAACAAAAAAACCACCGCTACCAGCGGTG
GTTTGTTTGCCGGATCAAGAGCTACCAACTCTTTTTCCGAAGGTAACTGGCTTCAGCAGAGCGCAGATAC
CAAATACTGTTCTTCTAGTGTAGCCGTAGTTAGGCCACCACTTCAAGAACTCTGTAGCACCGCCTACATA
CCTCGCTCTGCTAATCCTGTTACCAGTGGCTGCTGCCAGTGGCGATAAGTCGTGTCTTACCGGGTTGGAC
TCAAGACGATAGTTACCGGATAAGGCGCAGCGGTCGGGCTGAACGGGGGGTTCGTGCACACAGCCCAGCT
TGGAGCGAACGACCTACACCGAACTGAGATACCTACAGCGTGAGCTATGAGAAAGCGCCACGCTTCCCGA
AGGGAGAAAGGCGGACAGGTATCCGGTAAGCGGCAGGGTCGGAACAGGAGAGCGCACGAGGGAGCTTCCA
GGGGGAAACGCCTGGTATCTTTATAGTCCTGTCGGGTTTCGCCACCTCTGACTTGAGCGTCGATTTTTGT
GATGCTCGTCAGGGGGGCGGAGCCTATGGAAAAACGCCAGCAACGCGGCCTTTTTACGGTTCCTGGCCTT
TTGCTGGCCTTTTGCTCACATGT
